>Addgene plasmid #206884 | pLVNP3.0-PEmaxRH | addgene full sequence | sequence record 410959 | Addgene NGS Result
GGATCCCCTGAGGGGGCCCCCATGGGCTAGAGGATCCGGCCTCGGCCTCTGCATAAATAAAAAAAATTAG
TCAGCCATGAGCTTGGCCCATTGCATACGTTGTATCCATATCATAATATGTACATTTATATTGGCTCATG
TCCAACATTACCGCCATGTTGACATTGATTATTGACTAGTTATTAATAGTAATCAATTACGGGGTCATTA
GTTCATAGCCCATATATGGAGTTCCGCGTTACATAACTTACGGTAAATGGCCCGCCTGGCTGACCGCCCA
ACGACCCCCGCCCATTGACGTCAATAATGACGTATGTTCCCATAGTAACGCCAATAGGGACTTTCCATTG
ACGTCAATGGGTGGAGTATTTACGGTAAACTGCCCACTTGGCAGTACATCAAGTGTATCATATGCCAAGT
ACGCCCCCTATTGACGTCAATGACGGTAAATGGCCCGCCTGGCATTATGCCCAGTACATGACCTTATGGG
ACTTTCCTACTTGGCAGTACATCTACGTATTAGTCATCGCTATTACCATGGTGATGCGGTTTTGGCAGTA
CATCAATGGGCGTGGATAGCGGTTTGACTCACGGGGATTTCCAAGTCTCCACCCCATTGACGTCAATGGG
AGTTTGTTTTGGCACCAAAATCAACGGGACTTTCCAAAATGTCGTAACAACTCCGCCCCATTGACGCAAA
TGGGCGGTAGGCGTGTACGGTGGGAGGTCTATATAAGCAGAGCTCGTTTAGTGAACCGTCAGATCGCCTG
GAGACGCCATCCACGCTGTTTTGACCTCCATAGAAGACACCGGGACCGATCCAGCCTCCCCTCGAAGCTT
ACATGTGGTACCGAGCTCGGATCCTGAGAACTTCAGGGTGAGTCTATGGGACCCTTGATGTTTTCTTTCC
CCTTCTTTTCTATGGTTAAGTTCATGTCATAGGAAGGGGAGAAGTAACAGGGTACACATATTGACCAAAT
CAGGGTAATTTTGCATTTGTAATTTTAAAAAATGCTTTCTTCTTTTAATATACTTTTTTGTTTATCTTAT
TTCTAATACTTTCCCTAATCTCTTTCTTTCAGGGCAATAATGATACAATGTATCATGCCTCTTTGCACCA
TTCTAAAGAATAACAGTGATAATTTCTGGGTTAAGGCAATAGCAATATTTCTGCATATAAATATTTCTGC
ATATAAATTGTAACTGATGTAAGAGGTTTCATATTGCTAATAGCAGCTACAATCCAGCTACCATTCTGCT
TTTATTTTATGGTTGGGATAAGGCTGGATTATTCTGAGTCCAAGCTAGGCCCTTTTGCTAATCATGTTCA
TACCTCTTATCTTCCTCCCACAGCTCCTGGGCAACGTGCTGGTCTGTGTGCTGGCCCATCACTTTGGCAA
AGCACGTGAGATCTGCTCAGATCTCGAGCTCAAGCTTCGAATTCTGCAGTCGACGGTACCGCGGGCCCGG
GATCCGCCACCATGGGTGCCAGGGCCAGCGTGCTGAGCGGCGGCGAGCTGGACAGGTGGGAGAAGATCAG
GCTGAGGCCCGGCGGCAAGAAGAAGTATAAGCTGAAGCACATCGTGTGGGCCAGCAGGGAGCTGGAGAGG
TTCGCCGTGAACCCCGGCCTGCTGGAGACCAGCGAGGGCTGCAGGCAGATCCTGGGCCAGCTGCAGCCCA
GCCTGCAGACCGGCAGCGAGGAGCTGAGGAGCCTGTACAACACCGTGGCCACCCTGTACTGCGTGCACCA
GAGGATCGAGATCAAGGACACCAAGGAGGCCCTGGACAAGATCGAGGAGGAGCAGAACAAGTCCAAGAAG
AAGGCCCAGCAGGCCGCCGCCGACACCGGCCACAGCAGCCAGGTGAGCCAGAACTACCCCATCGTGCAGA
ACATCCAGGGCCAGATGGTGCACCAGGCCATCAGCCCCAGGACCCTGAACGCCTGGGTGAAGGTGGTGGA
GGAGAAGGCCTTCAGCCCCGAGGTGATCCCCATGTTCAGCGCCCTGAGCGAGGGAGCCACCCCCCAGGAC
CTGAACACCATGCTGAACACCGTGGGCGGCCACCAGGCCGCCATGCAGATGCTGAAGGAGACCATCAACG
AGGAGGCCGCCGAGTGGGACAGGGTGCACCCCGTGCACGCCGGCCCCATCGCCCCCGGCCAGATGAGGGA
GCCCCGCGGCAGCGACATCGCCGGCACCACCAGCACCCTGCAGGAGCAGATCGGCTGGATGACCAACAAC
CCCCCCATCCCCGTGGGCGAAATCTACAAGAGGTGGATCATCCTGGGCCTGAACAAGATCGTGAGGATGT
ACAGCCCCACCAGCATCCTGGATATCAGGCAGGGCCCCAAAGAGCCCTTCAGGGACTACGTGGACAGGTT
CTACAAGACCCTGCGCGCCGAGCAGGCCAGCCAGGAGGTGAAGAACTGGATGACCGAGACCCTGCTGGTG
CAGAACGCCAACCCCGACTGCAAGACCATCCTGAAGGCCCTGGGACCCGCCGCCACCCTGGAGGAGATGA
TGACCGCCTGCCAGGGCGTGGGCGGCCCCGGCCACAAGGCCAGGGTGCTGGCCGAGGCCATGAGCCAGGT
GACCAACACCGCCACCATCATGATGCAGAGGGGCAACTTCAGGAACCAGAGGAAGATGGTGAAGTGCTTC
AACTGCGGCAAGGAGGGCCACACCGCCAGGAACTGCCGCTCCCCCAGGAAGAAGGGCTGCTGGAAGTGCG
GCAAGGAGGGCCACCAGATGAAGGACTGCACCGAGAGGCAGGCTAATTTTTTAGGGAAGATCTGGCCTTC
CTACAAGGGAAGGCCAGGGAATTTTCTTCAGAGCAGACCAGAGCCAACAGCCCCACCATTTCTTCAGAGC
AGACCAGAGCCAACAGCCCCACCAGAAGAGAGCTTCAGGTCTGGGGTAGAGACAACAACTCCCCCTCAGA
AGCAGGAGCCGATAGACAAGGAACTGTATCCTTTAACTTCCCTCAGATCACTCTTTGGCAACGACCCCTC
GTCACAATTAAGATCGGTGGCCAGCTCAAGGAGGCCCTGCTGGACACCGGCGCCGACGACACCGTGCTGG
AGGAGATGTCCCTGCCCGGCAGGTGGAAGCCCAAGATCATCGGCGGCATCGGCGGCTTCATCAAGGTCAG
GCAGTACGACCAGATCCTCATCGAGATCTGCGGCCACAAGGCCATCGGCACCGTGCTGGTGGGACCTACA
CCTGTCAACATCATCGGCAGGAACCTGCTCACCCAGATCGGCTGCACCCTCAACTTCTAACTTTAGCCAG
AACTATCCGATTGTGCAGACCGGAGACTATAAGGACCACGACGGAGACTACAAGGATCATGATATTGATT
ACAAAGACGATGACGATAAGTCCATGAAACGGACAGCCGACGGAAGCGAGTTCGAGTCACCAAAGAAGAA
GCGGAAAGTCGACAAGAAGTACAGCATCGGCCTGGACATCGGCACCAACTCTGTGGGCTGGGCCGTGATC
ACCGACGAGTACAAGGTGCCCAGCAAGAAATTCAAGGTGCTGGGCAACACCGACCGGCACAGCATCAAGA
AGAACCTGATCGGAGCCCTGCTGTTCGACAGCGGCGAAACAGCCGAGGCCACCCGGCTGAAGAGAACCGC
CAGAAGAAGATACACCAGACGGAAGAACCGGATCTGCTATCTGCAAGAGATCTTCAGCAACGAGATGGCC
AAGGTGGACGACAGCTTCTTCCACAGACTGGAAGAGTCCTTCCTGGTGGAAGAGGATAAGAAGCACGAGC
GGCACCCCATCTTCGGCAACATCGTGGACGAGGTGGCCTACCACGAGAAGTACCCCACCATCTACCACCT
GAGAAAGAAACTGGTGGACAGCACCGACAAGGCCGACCTGCGGCTGATCTATCTGGCCCTGGCCCACATG
ATCAAGTTCCGGGGCCACTTCCTGATCGAGGGCGACCTGAACCCCGACAACAGCGACGTGGACAAGCTGT
TCATCCAGCTGGTGCAGACCTACAACCAGCTGTTCGAGGAAAACCCCATCAACGCCAGCGGCGTGGACGC
CAAGGCCATCCTGTCTGCCAGACTGAGCAAGAGCAGAAAGCTGGAAAATCTGATCGCCCAGCTGCCCGGC
GAGAAGAAGAATGGCCTGTTCGGAAACCTGATTGCCCTGAGCCTGGGCCTGACCCCCAACTTCAAGAGCA
ACTTCGACCTGGCCGAGGATGCCAAACTGCAGCTGAGCAAGGACACCTACGACGACGACCTGGACAACCT
GCTGGCCCAGATCGGCGACCAGTACGCCGACCTGTTTCTGGCCGCCAAGAACCTGTCCGACGCCATCCTG
CTGAGCGACATCCTGAGAGTGAACACCGAGATCACCAAGGCCCCCCTGAGCGCCTCTATGATCAAGAGAT
ACGACGAGCACCACCAGGACCTGACCCTGCTGAAAGCTCTCGTGCGGCAGCAGCTGCCTGAGAAGTACAA
AGAGATTTTCTTCGACCAGAGCAAGAACGGCTACGCCGGCTACATTGACGGCGGAGCCAGCCAGGAAGAG
TTCTACAAGTTCATCAAGCCCATCCTGGAAAAGATGGACGGCACCGAGGAACTGCTCGTGAAGCTGAAGA
GAGAGGACCTGCTGCGGAAGCAGCGGACCTTCGACAACGGCAGCATCCCCCACCAGATCCACCTGGGAGA
GCTGCACGCCATTCTGCGGCGGCAGGAAGATTTTTACCCATTCCTGAAGGACAACCGGGAAAAGATCGAG
AAGATCCTGACCTTCCGCATCCCCTACTACGTGGGCCCTCTGGCCAGGGGAAACAGCAGATTCGCCTGGA
TGACCAGAAAGAGCGAGGAAACCATCACCCCCTGGAACTTCGAGGAAGTGGTGGACAAGGGCGCTTCCGC
CCAGAGCTTCATCGAGCGGATGACCAACTTCGATAAGAACCTGCCCAACGAGAAGGTGCTGCCCAAGCAC
AGCCTGCTGTACGAGTACTTCACCGTGTATAACGAGCTGACCAAAGTGAAATACGTGACCGAGGGAATGA
GAAAGCCCGCCTTCCTGAGCGGCGAGCAGAAAAAGGCCATCGTGGACCTGCTGTTCAAGACCAACCGGAA
AGTGACCGTGAAGCAGCTGAAAGAGGACTACTTCAAGAAAATCGAGTGCTTCGACTCCGTGGAAATCTCC
GGCGTGGAAGATCGGTTCAACGCCTCCCTGGGCACATACCACGATCTGCTGAAAATTATCAAGGACAAGG
ACTTCCTGGACAATGAGGAAAACGAGGACATTCTGGAAGATATCGTGCTGACCCTGACACTGTTTGAGGA
CAGAGAGATGATCGAGGAACGGCTGAAAACCTATGCCCACCTGTTCGACGACAAAGTGATGAAGCAGCTG
AAGCGGCGGAGATACACCGGCTGGGGCAGGCTGAGCCGGAAGCTGATCAACGGCATCCGGGACAAGCAGT
CCGGCAAGACAATCCTGGATTTCCTGAAGTCCGACGGCTTCGCCAACAGAAACTTCATGCAGCTGATCCA
CGACGACAGCCTGACCTTTAAAGAGGACATCCAGAAAGCCCAGGTGTCCGGCCAGGGCGATAGCCTGCAC
GAGCACATTGCCAATCTGGCCGGCAGCCCCGCCATTAAGAAGGGCATCCTGCAGACAGTGAAGGTGGTGG
ACGAGCTCGTGAAAGTGATGGGCCGGCACAAGCCCGAGAACATCGTGATCGAAATGGCCAGAGAGAACCA
GACCACCCAGAAGGGACAGAAGAACAGCCGCGAGAGAATGAAGCGGATCGAAGAGGGCATCAAAGAGCTG
GGCAGCCAGATCCTGAAAGAACACCCCGTGGAAAACACCCAGCTGCAGAACGAGAAGCTGTACCTGTACT
ACCTGCAGAATGGGCGGGATATGTACGTGGACCAGGAACTGGACATCAACCGGCTGTCCGACTACGATGT
GGACGCTATCGTGCCTCAGAGCTTTCTGAAGGACGACTCCATCGACAACAAGGTGCTGACCAGAAGCGAC
AAGAACCGGGGCAAGAGCGACAACGTGCCCTCCGAAGAGGTCGTGAAGAAGATGAAGAACTACTGGCGGC
AGCTGCTGAACGCCAAGCTGATTACCCAGAGAAAGTTCGACAATCTGACCAAGGCCGAGAGAGGCGGCCT
GAGCGAACTGGATAAGGCCGGCTTCATCAAGAGACAGCTGGTGGAAACCCGGCAGATCACAAAGCACGTG
GCACAGATCCTGGACTCCCGGATGAACACTAAGTACGACGAGAATGACAAGCTGATCCGGGAAGTGAAAG
TGATCACCCTGAAGTCCAAGCTGGTGTCCGATTTCCGGAAGGATTTCCAGTTTTACAAAGTGCGCGAGAT
CAACAACTACCACCACGCCCACGACGCCTACCTGAACGCCGTCGTGGGAACCGCCCTGATCAAAAAGTAC
CCTAAGCTGGAAAGCGAGTTCGTGTACGGCGACTACAAGGTGTACGACGTGCGGAAGATGATCGCCAAGA
GCGAGCAGGAAATCGGCAAGGCTACCGCCAAGTACTTCTTCTACAGCAACATCATGAACTTTTTCAAGAC
CGAGATTACCCTGGCCAACGGCGAGATCCGGAAGCGGCCTCTGATCGAGACAAACGGCGAAACCGGGGAG
ATCGTGTGGGATAAGGGCCGGGATTTTGCCACCGTGCGGAAAGTGCTGAGCATGCCCCAAGTGAATATCG
TGAAAAAGACCGAGGTGCAGACAGGCGGCTTCAGCAAAGAGTCTATCCTGCCCAAGAGGAACAGCGATAA
GCTGATCGCCAGAAAGAAGGACTGGGACCCTAAGAAGTACGGCGGCTTCGACAGCCCCACCGTGGCCTAT
TCTGTGCTGGTGGTGGCCAAAGTGGAAAAGGGCAAGTCCAAGAAACTGAAGAGTGTGAAAGAGCTGCTGG
GGATCACCATCATGGAAAGAAGCAGCTTCGAGAAGAATCCCATCGACTTTCTGGAAGCCAAGGGCTACAA
AGAAGTGAAAAAGGACCTGATCATCAAGCTGCCTAAGTACTCCCTGTTCGAGCTGGAAAACGGCCGGAAG
AGAATGCTGGCCTCTGCCGGCGAACTGCAGAAGGGAAACGAACTGGCCCTGCCCTCCAAATATGTGAACT
TCCTGTACCTGGCCAGCCACTATGAGAAGCTGAAGGGCTCCCCCGAGGATAATGAGCAGAAACAGCTGTT
TGTGGAACAGCACAAGCACTACCTGGACGAGATCATCGAGCAGATCAGCGAGTTCTCCAAGAGAGTGATC
CTGGCCGACGCTAATCTGGACAAAGTGCTGTCCGCCTACAACAAGCACCGGGATAAGCCCATCAGAGAGC
AGGCCGAGAATATCATCCACCTGTTTACCCTGACCAATCTGGGAGCCCCTGCCGCCTTCAAGTACTTTGA
CACCACCATCGACCGGAAGAGGTACACCAGCACCAAAGAGGTGCTGGACGCCACCCTGATCCACCAGAGC
ATCACCGGCCTGTACGAGACACGGATCGACCTGTCTCAGCTGGGAGGTGACTCCGGCGGAAGCTCTGGTG
GCAGCAAGCGGACCGCCGACGGCTCTGAATTCGAGAGCCCTAAGAAGAAAAGAAAGGTGAGCGGAGGCTC
TAGCGGCGGAAGCCTGGGCTCCACCTGGCTGTCCGACTTTCCCCAGGCCTGGGCCGAGACAGGAGGAATG
GGCCTGGCCGTGCGGCAGGCACCCCTGATCATCCCTCTGAAGGCCACCTCTACACCCGTGAGCATCAAGC
AGTACCCTATGTCTCAGGAGGCCAGACTGGGCATCAAGCCTCACATCCAGAGGCTGCTGGACCAGGGCAT
CCTGGTGCCATGCCAGAGCCCCTGGAACACACCACTGCTGCCCGTGAAGAAGCCAGGCACCAATGACTAT
AGACCCGTGCAGGATCTGAGAGAGGTGAACAAGAGGGTGGAGGATATCCACCCCACCGTGCCCAACCCTT
ACAATCTGCTGTCCGGCCTGCCCCCTTCTCACCAGTGGTATACAGTGCTGGACCTGAAGGATGCCTTCTT
TTGTCTGAGACTGCACCCTACCAGCCAGCCACTGTTCGCCTTTGAGTGGAGGGACCCTGAGATGGGCATC
TCTGGCCAGCTGACCTGGACACGCCTGCCTCAGGGCTTCAAGAATAGCCCAACACTGTTTAACGAGGCCC
TGCACCGCGACCTGGCAGATTTCCGGATCCAGCACCCAGATCTGATCCTGCTGCAGTACGTGGACGATCT
GCTGCTGGCCGCCACCAGCGAGCTGGATTGCCAGCAGGGAACACGCGCCCTGCTGCAGACCCTGGGAAAC
CTGGGATATAGGGCATCCGCCAAGAAGGCCCAGATCTGTCAGAAGCAGGTGAAGTACCTGGGCTATCTGC
TGAAGGAGGGCCAGAGATGGCTGACAGAGGCCAGGAAGGAGACAGTGATGGGCCAGCCAACACCCAAGAC
CCCAAGACAGCTGAGGGAGTTCCTGGGCAAAGCAGGATTTTGCAGGCTGTTCATCCCAGGATTCGCAGAG
ATGGCAGCACCTCTGTACCCACTGACCAAGCCGGGCACCCTGTTTAATTGGGGCCCTGACCAGCAGAAGG
CCTATCAGGAGATCAAGCAGGCCCTGCTGACAGCACCAGCCCTGGGCCTGCCAGACCTGACCAAGCCTTT
CGAGCTGTTTGTGGATGAGAAGCAGGGCTACGCCAAGGGCGTGCTGACCCAGAAGCTGGGACCATGGAGA
CGGCCCGTGGCCTATCTGTCCAAGAAGCTGGACCCAGTGGCAGCAGGATGGCCACCATGCCTGAGGATGG
TGGCAGCAATCGCCGTGCTGACAAAGGATGCCGGCAAGCTGACCATGGGACAGCCACTGGTCATCCTGGC
ACCACACGCAGTGGAGGCCCTGGTGAAGCAGCCTCCAGATCGCTGGCTGTCTAACGCCCGGATGACACAC
TACCAGGCCCTGCTGCTGGACACCGATCGCGTGCAGTTTGGCCCTGTGGTGGCCCTGAATCCAGCCACCC
TGCTGCCTCTGCCAGAGGAGGGCTCTGGCGGCTCAAAAAGAACCGCCGACGGCAGCGAATTCGAGTCTCC
CAAGAAGAAGAGGAAAGTCGGCTCTGGCCCTGCCGCTAAGAGAGTGAAGCTGGACTAAGCCGCAGGAGCT
TTGTTCCTTGGGTTCTTGGGAGCAGCAGGAAGCACTATGGGCGCAGCGTCAATGACGCTGACGGTACAGG
CCAGACAATTATTGTCTGGTATAGTGCAGCAGCAGAACAATTTGCTGAGGGCTATTGAGGCGCAACAGCA
TCTGTTGCAACTCACAGTCTGGGGCATCAAGCAGCTCCAGGCAAGAATCCTGGCTGTGGAAAGATACCTA
AAGGATCAACAGCTCCTGGGGATTTGGGGTTGCTCTGGAAAACTCATTTGCAATAAACACCCCACCAGTG
CAGGCTGCCTATCAGAAAGTGGTGGCTGGTGTGGCTAATGCCCTGGCCCACAAGTATCACTAAGCTCGCT
TTCTTGCTGTCCAATTTCTATTAAAGGTTCCTTTGTTCCCTAAGTCCAACTACTAAACTGGGGGATATTA
TGAAGGGCCTTGAGCATCTGGATTCTGCCTAATAAAAAACATTTATTTTCATTGCAATGATGTATTTAAA
TTATTTCTGAATATTTTACTAAAAAGGGAATGTGGGAGGTCAGTGCATTTAAAACATAAAGAAATGAAGA
GCTAGTTCAAACCTTGGGAAAATACACTATATCTTAAACTCCATGAAAGAAGGTGAGGCTGCAAACAGCT
AATGCACATTGGCAACAGCCCCTGATGCCTATGCCTTATTCATCCCTCAGAAAAGGATTCAAGTAGAGGC
TTGATTTGGAGGTTAAAGTTTTGCTATGCTGTATTTTACATTACTTATTGTTTTAGCTGTCCTCATGAAT
GTCTTTTCACTACCCATTTGCTTATCCTGCATCTCTCAGCCTTGACTCCACTCAGTTCTCTTGCTTAGAG
ATACCACCTTTCCCCTGAAGTGTTCCTTCCATGTTTTACGGCGAGATGGTTTCTCCTCGCCTGGCCACTC
AGCCTTAGTTGTCTCTGTTGTCTTATAGAGGTCTACTTGAAGAAGGAAAAACAGGGGGCATGGTTTGACT
GTCCTGTGAGCCCTTCTTCCCTGCCTCCCCCACTCACAGTGACCCGGAATCCCTCGACATGGCAGTCTAG
CACTAGTGCGGCCGCAGATCTGCTTCCTCGCTCACTGACTCGCTGCGCTCGGTCGTTCGGCTGCGGCGAG
CGGTATCAGCTCACTCAAAGGCGGTAATACGGTTATCCACAGAATCAGGGGATAACGCAGGAAAGAACAT
GTGAGCAAAAGGCCAGCAAAAGGCCAGGAACCGTAAAAAGGCCGCGTTGCTGGCGTTTTTCCATAGGCTC
CGCCCCCCTGACGAGCATCACAAAAATCGACGCTCAAGTCAGAGGTGGCGAAACCCGACAGGACTATAAA
GATACCAGGCGTTTCCCCCTGGAAGCTCCCTCGTGCGCTCTCCTGTTCCGACCCTGCCGCTTACCGGATA
CCTGTCCGCCTTTCTCCCTTCGGGAAGCGTGGCGCTTTCTCATAGCTCACGCTGTAGGTATCTCAGTTCG
GTGTAGGTCGTTCGCTCCAAGCTGGGCTGTGTGCACGAACCCCCCGTTCAGCCCGACCGCTGCGCCTTAT
CCGGTAACTATCGTCTTGAGTCCAACCCGGTAAGACACGACTTATCGCCACTGGCAGCAGCCACTGGTAA
CAGGATTAGCAGAGCGAGGTATGTAGGCGGTGCTACAGAGTTCTTGAAGTGGTGGCCTAACTACGGCTAC
ACTAGAAGAACAGTATTTGGTATCTGCGCTCTGCTGAAGCCAGTTACCTTCGGAAAAAGAGTTGGTAGCT
CTTGATCCGGCAAACAAACCACCGCTGGTAGCGGTGGTTTTTTTGTTTGCAAGCAGCAGATTACGCGCAG
AAAAAAAGGATCTCAAGAAGATCCTTTGATCTTTTCTACGGGGTCTGACGCTCAGTGGAACGAAAACTCA
CGTTAAGGGATTTTGGTCATGAGATTATCAAAAAGGATCTTCACCTAGATCCTTTTAAATTAAAAATGAA
GTTTTAAATCAATCTAAAGTATATATGAGTAAACTTGGTCTGACAGTTACCAATGCTTAATCAGTGAGGC
ACCTATCTCAGCGATCTGTCTATTTCGTTCATCCATAGTTGCCTGACTCCCCGTCGTGTAGATAACTACG
ATACGGGAGGGCTTACCATCTGGCCCCAGTGCTGCAATGATACCGCGAGACCCACGCTCACCGGCTCCAG
ATTTATCAGCAATAAACCAGCCAGCCGGAAGGGCCGAGCGCAGAAGTGGTCCTGCAACTTTATCCGCCTC
CATCCAGTCTATTAATTGTTGCCGGGAAGCTAGAGTAAGTAGTTCGCCAGTTAATAGTTTGCGCAACGTT
GTTGCCATTGCTACAGGCATCGTGGTGTCACGCTCGTCGTTTGGTATGGCTTCATTCAGCTCCGGTTCCC
AACGATCAAGGCGAGTTACATGATCCCCCATGTTGTGCAAAAAAGCGGTTAGCTCCTTCGGTCCTCCGAT
CGTTGTCAGAAGTAAGTTGGCCGCAGTGTTATCACTCATGGTTATGGCAGCACTGCATAATTCTCTTACT
GTCATGCCATCCGTAAGATGCTTTTCTGTGACTGGTGAGTACTCAACCAAGTCATTCTGAGAATAGTGTA
TGCGGCGACCGAGTTGCTCTTGCCCGGCGTCAATACGGGATAATACCGCGCCACATAGCAGAACTTTAAA
AGTGCTCATCATTGGAAAACGTTCTTCGGGGCGAAAACTCTCAAGGATCTTACCGCTGTTGAGATCCAGT
TCGATGTAACCCACTCGTGCACCCAACTGATCTTCAGCATCTTTTACTTTCACCAGCGTTTCTGGGTGAG
CAAAAACAGGAAGGCAAAATGCCGCAAAAAAGGGAATAAGGGCGACACGGAAATGTTGAATACTCATACT
CTTCCTTTTTCAATATTATTGAAGCATTTATCAGGGTTATTGTCTCATGAGCGGATACATATTTGAATGT
ATTTAGAAAAATAAACAAATAGGGGTTCCGCGCACATTTCCCCGAAAAGTGCCACCTGACGT
Features (pLannotate 1.2.2; 15 found; start..end, strand, type, name):
     37..79      -  rep_origin     SV40 ori (fragment): SV40 origin of replication
    161..540     +  enhancer       CMV enhancer: human cytomegalovirus immediate early enhancer
    541..744     +  promoter       CMV promoter: human cytomegalovirus (CMV) immediate early promoter
    878..1353    +  intron         β-globin intron: internally truncated intron from human β-globin
   1419..1475    +  misc_feature   MCS: multiple cloning site
   1482..3017    +  CDS            gag: GAG_HV1B1 - Experimental evidence at protein level: Swiss-Prot protein existence level 1. [p6-gag]: Plays a role in budding of the assembled particle by interacting with the host class E VPS proteins TSG101 and PDCD6IP/AIP1. From Human immunodeficiency virus type 1 group M subtype B (isolate BH10) (HIV-1).
   2981..3274    +  CDS            gag-pol (fragment): POL_HV2RO - Experimental evidence at protein level: Swiss-Prot protein existence level 1. [Integrase]: Catalyzes viral DNA integration into the host chromosome, by performing a series of DNA cutting and joining reactions. This enzyme activity takes place after virion entry into a cell and reverse transcription of the RNA genome in dsDNA. The first step in the integration process is 3' processing. This step requires a complex comprising the viral genome, matrix protein, Vpr and integrase. This complex is called the pre-integration complex (PIC). The integrase protein removes 2 nucleotides from
   3441..7542    +  CDS            dCas9 (fragment): catalytically dead mutant of the Cas9 endonuclease from the Streptococcus pyogenes Type II CRISPR/Cas system RNA-guided DNA-binding protein that lacks endonuclease activity due to the D10A mutation in the RuvC catalytic domain and the N863A mutation in the HNH catalytic domain
   7641..9053    +  CDS            gag-pol (fragment): POL_MLVMS - Experimental evidence at protein level: Swiss-Prot protein existence level 1. [Integrase]: Catalyzes viral DNA integration into the host chromosome, by performing a series of DNA cutting and joining reactions. This enzyme activity takes place after virion entry into a cell and reverse transcription of the RNA genome in dsDNA. The first step in the integration process is 3' processing. This step requires a complex comprising the viral genome, matrix protein and integrase. This complex is called the pre-integration complex (PIC). The integrase protein removes 2 nucleotides from each
   9164..9397    +  misc_feature   RRE: The Rev response element (RRE) of HIV-1 allows for Rev-dependent mRNA export from the nucleus to the cytoplasm.
   9439..9510    +  CDS            HBB (fragment): HBB_PONPY - Experimental evidence at transcript level: Swiss-Prot protein existence level 2. Involved in oxygen transport from the lung to the various peripheral tissues. From Pongo pygmaeus (Bornean orangutan).
   9514..9908    +  polyA_signal   β-globin poly(A): human β-globin polyadenylation signal
  10418..11006   -  rep_origin     ori: high-copy-number ColE1/pMB1/pBR322/pUC origin of replication
  11177..12037   -  CDS            AmpR: β-lactamase; bla; confers resistance to ampicillin, carbenicillin, and related antibiotics
  12038..12142   -  promoter       AmpR promoter: bla
