[The description below was written by a language model from this plasmid's Addgene catalogue record and pLannotate feature annotations shown in this document.]
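Description:
pLVNP3.0-PEmaxRH is a mammalian expression plasmid of about 12.2 kb, built on the pLVNP3.0-RRE backbone. It is used to produce lentivirus-derived nanoparticles (LVNPs) that carry a prime editor protein as cargo, rather than to transfer a gene. It is propagated in E. coli through a high-copy ColE1/pUC-type origin and selected with ampicillin (AmpR with its bla promoter). A small fragment of the SV40 origin is also annotated.

The expression cassette is driven by the CMV enhancer and promoter, followed by a truncated human β-globin intron that supports efficient expression. It ends with a β-globin polyadenylation signal. The open reading frame begins with HIV-1 gag, followed by a short region annotated as a gag-pol fragment; the record does not define its role, though the catalogue entry says Gag is joined to the editor through a linker sequence. Downstream lies FLAG-tagged PEmax lacking the RNase H domain. In the automated annotation this appears as an S. pyogenes Cas9 segment (labelled "dCas9" by similarity, although prime editors normally use a Cas9 nickase) and a Moloney murine leukemia virus pol fragment, which corresponds to the truncated reverse transcriptase. The FLAG tag itself is not annotated in the table. An HIV-1 Rev response element sits after the coding region, making nuclear export of the transcript Rev-dependent, as in lentiviral packaging constructs.

Because Gag drives particle assembly and budding, fusing the editor to it directs the protein into nascent particles in producer cells. According to the associated publication, such LVNPs deliver CRISPR/Cas ribonucleoprotein complexes for base editing, prime editing and in vivo gene modification. The other components needed to make particles are not described in this record.
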