Addgene plasmid #206884: pLVNP3.0-PEmaxRH
Purpose: Expresses FLAG-tagged PEmax (lacking the RNAseH domain) fused to Gag through a linker sequence
Depositing lab: Jacob Giehm Mikkelsen. Publication: Engineered lentivirus-derived nanoparticles (LVNPs) for delivery of CRISPR/Cas ribonucleoprotein complexes supporting base editing, prime editing and in vivo gene modification. Haldrup J, Andersen S, Labial ARL, Wolff JH, Frandsen FP, Skov TW, Rovsing AB, Nielsen I, Jakobsen TS, Askou AL, Thomsen MK, Corydon TJ, Thomsen EA, Mikkelsen JG. Nucleic Acids Res. 2023 Sep 8:gkad676. doi: 10.1093/nar/gkad676. PubMed 37678882.
Backbone
  Vector backbone: pLVNP3.0-RRE
  Total vector size (bp): 12168
Growth in bacteria
  Bacterial resistance: Ampicillin, 100 μg/mL
  Growth temperature: 37°C
  Growth strain: NEB Stable
  Copy number: High Copy
Gene/Insert
  Gene/Insert name: PEMax Delta RNAseH
  Promoter: CMV
  Tag / fusion protein: FLAG (N terminal on insert)
  Cloning method: Ligation Independent Cloning
  Sequencing primers: 5′ cgggatccGccaccatggG
Terms and licenses: Academic/Nonprofit Terms; Industry Terms: Not Available to Industry
How to cite: pLVNP3.0-PEmaxRH was a gift from Jacob Giehm Mikkelsen (Addgene plasmid # 206884 ; http://n2t.net/addgene:206884 ; RRID:Addgene_206884)
